>Addgene plasmid #68788 | pVITRO1-SS-288 | depositor full sequence | sequence record 128833 | pVITRO1-SS-288 sequence 7793 bps
CCTGCAGGGCCTGAAATAACCTCTGAAAGAGGAACTTGGTTAGGTACCTTCTGAGGCGGAAAGAACCAGC
TGTGGAATGTGTGTCAGTTAGGGTGTGGAAAGTCCCCAGGCTCCCCAGCAGGCAGAAGTATGCAAAGCAT
GCATCTCAATTAGTCAGCAACCAGGTGTGGAAAGTCCCCAGGCTCCCCAGCAGGCAGAAGTATGCAAAGC
ATGCATCTCAATTAGTCAGCAACCATAGTCCCACTAGTGGAGCCGAGAGTAATTCATACAAAAGGAGGGA
TCGCCTTCGCAAGGGGAGAGCCCAGGGACCGTCCCTAAATTCTCACAGACCCAAATCCCTGTAGCCGCCC
CACGACAGCGCGAGGAGCATGCGCTCAGGGCTGAGCGCGGGGAGAGCAGAGCACACAAGCTCATAGACCC
TGGTCGTGGGGGGGAGGACCGGGGAGCTGGCGCGGGGCAAACTGGGAAAGCGGTGTCGTGTGCTGGCTCC
GCCCTCTTCCCGAGGGTGGGGGAGAACGGTATATAAGTGCGGCAGTCGCCTTGGACGTTCTTTTTCGCAA
CGGGTTTGCCGTCAGAACGCAGGTGAGGGGCGGGTGTGGCTTCCGCGGGCCGCCGAGCTGGAGGTCCTGC
TCCGAGCGGGCCGGGCCCCGCTGTCGTCGGCGGGGATTAGCTGCGAGCATTCCCGCTTCGAGTTGCGGGC
GGCGCGGGAGGCAGAGTGCGAGGCCTAGCGGCAACCCCGTAGCCTCGCCTCGTGTCCGGCTTGAGGCCTA
GCGTGGTGTCCGCGCCGCCGCCGCGTGCTACTCCGGCCGCACTCTGGTCTTTTTTTTTTTTGTTGTTGTT
GCCCTGCTGCCTTCGATTGCCGTTCAGCAATAGGGGCTAACAAAGGGAGGGTGCGGGGCTTGCTCGCCCG
GAGCCCGGAGAGGTCATGGTTGGGGAGGAATGGAGGGACAGGAGTGGCGGCTGGGGCCCGCCCGCCTTCG
GAGCACATGTCCGACGCCACCTGGATGGGGCGAGGCCTGGGGTTTTTCCCGAAGCAACCAGGCTGGGGTT
AGCGTGCCGAGGCCATGTGGCCCCAGCACCCGGCACGATCTGGCTTGGCGGCGCCGCGTTGCCCTGCCTC
CCTAACTAGGGTGAGGCCATCCCGTCCGGCACCAGTTGCGTGCGTGGAAAGATGGCCGCTCCCGGGCCCT
GTTGCAAGGAGCTCAAAATGGAGGACGCGGCAGCCCGGTGGAGCGGGCGGGTGAGTCACCCACACAAAGG
AAGAGGGCCTGGTCCCTCACCGGCTGCTGCTTCCTGTGACCCCGTGGTCCTATCGGCCGCAATAGTCACC
TCGGGCTTTTGAGCACGGCTAGTCGCGGCGGGGGGAGGGGATGTAATGGCGTTGGAGTTTGTTCACATTT
GGTGGGTGGAGACTAGTCAGGCCAGCCTGGCGCTGGAAGTCATTTTTGGAATTTGTCCCCTTGAGTTTTG
AGCGGAGCTAATTCTCGGGCTTCTTAGCGGTTCAAAGGTATCTTTTAAACCCTTTTTTAGGTGTTGTGAA
AACCACCGCTAATTCAAAGCAACCGGTGATATCAAGGATCCTGTACAGCTAGCTGGCCAGACATGATAAG
ATACATTGATGAGTTTGGACAAACCACAACTAGAATGCAGTGAAAAAAATGCTTTATTTGTGAAATTTGT
GATGCTATTGCTTTATTTGTAACCATTATAAGCTGCAATAAACAAGTTAACAACAACAATTGCATTCATT
TTATGTTTCAGGTTCAGGGGGAGGTGTGGGAGGTTTTTTAAAGCAAGTAAAACCTCTACAAATGTGGTAT
GGAAATGTTAATTAACTAGCCATGACCAAAATCCCTTAACGTGAGTTTTCGTTCCACTGAGCGTCAGACC
CCGTAGAAAAGATCAAAGGATCTTCTTGAGATCCTTTTTTTCTGCGCGTAATCTGCTGCTTGCAAACAAA
AAAACCACCGCTACCAGCGGTGGTTTGTTTGCCGGATCAAGAGCTACCAACTCTTTTTCCGAAGGTAACT
GGCTTCAGCAGAGCGCAGATACCAAATACTGTTCTTCTAGTGTAGCCGTAGTTAGGCCACCACTTCAAGA
ACTCTGTAGCACCGCCTACATACCTCGCTCTGCTAATCCTGTTACCAGTGGCTGCTGCCAGTGGCGATAA
GTCGTGTCTTACCGGGTTGGACTCAAGACGATAGTTACCGGATAAGGCGCAGCGGTCGGGCTGAACGGGG
GGTTCGTGCACACAGCCCAGCTTGGAGCGAACGACCTACACCGAACTGAGATACCTACAGCGTGAGCTAT
GAGAAAGCGCCACGCTTCCCGAAGGGAGAAAGGCGGACAGGTATCCGGTAAGCGGCAGGGTCGGAACAGG
AGAGCGCACGAGGGAGCTTCCAGGGGGAAACGCCTGGTATCTTTATAGTCCTGTCGGGTTTCGCCACCTC
TGACTTGAGCGTCGATTTTTGTGATGCTCGTCAGGGGGGCGGAGCCTATGGAAAAACGCCAGCAACGCGG
CCTTTTTACGGTTCCTGGCCTTTTGCTGGCCTTTTGCTCACATGTTCTTAATTAACCTGCAGGCGTTACA
TAACTTACGGTAAATGGCCCGCCTGGCTGACCGCCCAACGACCCCCGCCCATTGACGTCAATAATGACGT
ATGTTCCCATAGTAACGCCAATAGGGACTTTCCATTGACGTCAATGGGTGGAGTATTTACGGTAAACTGC
CCACTTGGCAGTACATCAAGTGTATCATATGCCAAGTACGCCCCCTATTGACGTCAATGACGGTAAATGG
CCCGCCTGGCATTATGCCCAGTACATGACCTTATGGGACTTTCCTACTTGGCAGTACATCTACGTATTAG
TCATCGCTATTACCATGATGATGCGGTTTTGGCAGTACATCAATGGGCGTGGATAGCGGTTTGACTCACG
GGGATTTCCAAGTCTCCACCCCATTGACGTCAATGGGAGTTTGTTTTGACTAGTGGAGCCGAGAGTAATT
CATACAAAAGGAGGGATCGCCTTCGCAAGGGGAGAGCCCAGGGACCGTCCCTAAATTCTCACAGACCCAA
ATCCCTGTAGCCGCCCCACGACAGCGCGAGGAGCATGCGCCCAGGGCTGAGCGCGGGTAGATCAGAGCAC
ACAAGCTCACAGTCCCCGGCGGTGGGGGGAGGGGCGCGCTGAGCGGGGGCCAGGGAGCTGGCGCGGGGCA
AACTGGGAAAGTGGTGTCGTGTGCTGGCTCCGCCCTCTTCCCGAGGGTGGGGGAGAACGGTATATAAGTG
CGGTAGTCGCCTTGGACGTTCTTTTTCGCAACGGGTTTGCCGTCAGAACGCAGGTGAGTGGCGGGTGTGG
CTTCCGCGGGCCCCGGAGCTGGAGCCCTGCTCTGAGCGGGCCGGGCTGATATGCGAGTGTCGTCCGCAGG
GTTTAGCTGTGAGCATTCCCACTTCGAGTGGCGGGCGGTGCGGGGGTGAGAGTGCGAGGCCTAGCGGCAA
CCCCGTAGCCTCGCCTCGTGTCCGGCTTGAGGCCTAGCGTGGTGTCCGCCGCCGCGTGCCACTCCGGCCG
CACTATGCGTTTTTTGTCCTTGCTGCCCTCGATTGCCTTCCAGCAGCATGGGCTAACAAAGGGAGGGTGT
GGGGCTCACTCTTAAGGAGCCCATGAAGCTTACGTTGGATAGGAATGGAAGGGCAGGAGGGGCGACTGGG
GCCCGCCCGCCTTCGGAGCACATGTCCGACGCCACCTGGATGGGGCGAGGCCTGTGGCTTTCCGAAGCAA
TCGGGCGTGAGTTTAGCCTACCTGGGCCATGTGGCCCTAGCACTGGGCACGGTCTGGCCTGGCGGTGCCG
CGTTCCCTTGCCTCCCAACAAGGGTGAGGCCGTCCCGCCCGGCACCAGTTGCTTGCGCGGAAAGATGGCC
GCTCCCGGGGCCCTGTTGCAAGGAGCTCAAAATGGAGGACGCGGCAGCCCGGTGGAGCGGGCGGGTGAGT
CACCCACACAAAGGAAGAGGGCCTTGCCCCTCGCCGGCCGCTGCTTCCTGTGACCCCGTGGTCTATCGGC
CGCATAGTCACCTCGGGCTTCTCTTGAGCACCGCTCGTCGCGGCGGGGGGAGGGGATCTAATGGCGTTGG
AGTTTGTTCACATTTGGTGGGTGGAGACTAGTCAGGCCAGCCTGGCGCTGGAAGTCATTCTTGGAATTTG
CCCCTTTGAGTTTGGAGCGAGGCTAATTCTCAAGCCTCTTAGCGGTTCAAAGGTATTTTCTAAACCCGTT
TCCAGGTGTTGTGAAAGCCACCGCTAATTCAAAGCAATCCGGAGTATACATGGACTACAAGGACGACGAT
GACAAGCCCAAGAAAAAGCGCAAGGTCTCTAGACCCGGGGAGCGCCCCTTCCAGTGTCGCATTTGCATGC
GGAACTTTTCGGATAAAACTAAATTGAGAGTTCATACCCGTACTCATACCGGTGAAAAACCGTTTCAGTG
TCGGATCTGTATGCGAAATTTCTCCGTTAGACATAATTTGACTAGACATCTACGTACGCACACCGGCGAG
AAGCCATTCCAATGCCGAATATGCATGCGCAACTTCAGTCAATCTACTTCTTTGCAAAGACACCTAAAAA
CCCACCTGAGAGGATTCGGCGGAGTGCTGGAGAAGGGCTGCTTTGCCAAGGGTACCAATGTTTTAATGGC
GGATGGGTCTATTGAATGTATTGAAAACATTGAGGTTGGTAATAAGGTCATGGGTAAAGATGGCAGACCT
CGTGAGGTAATTAAATTGCCCAGAGGAAGAGAAACTATGTACAGCGTCGTGCAGAAAAGTCAGCACAGAG
CCCACAAAAGTGACTCAAGTCGTGAAGTGCCAGAATTACTCAAGTTTACGTGTAATGCGACCCATGAGTT
GGTTGTTAGAACACCTCGTAGTGTCCGCCGTTTGTCTCGTACCATTAAGGGTGTCGAATATTTTGAAGTT
ATTACTTTTGAGATGGGCCAAAAGAAAGCCCCCGACGGTAGAATTGTTGAGCTTGTCAAGGAAGTTTCAA
AGAGCTACCCAATATCTGAGGGGCCTGAGAGAGCCAACGAATTAGTAGAATCCTATAGAAAGGCTTCAAA
TAAAGCTTATTTTGAGTGGACTATTGAGGCCAGAGATCTTTCTCTGTTGGGTTGCCACGTTCGCAAAGCC
ACTTATCAGACATACGCCCCAATCGGCGGGGGTTCTGGGGGAGGATCAGGTGGTGGGTCCGGGGGAGGAA
GCGGGGGTGGCTCTGGGGGTGGATCAACACGTCCCGGGGAGCGCCCCTTCCAGTGCAGGATCTGCATGAG
GAATTTTAGCATTCCAAACCACCTTGCCCGGCACACACGGACTCACACAGGGGAGAAGCCCTTCCAGTGT
AGAATTTGCATGCGGAACTTCAGCCAGTCAGCCCACTTGAAAAGACACCTGCGGACCCATACTGGCGAAA
AGCCCTTTCAGTGCCGGATCTGCATGCGCAACTTCTCCCAGGACGTTTCCCTTGTCAGGCACCTGAAGAC
ACATCTTCGGCAGAAAGATGGAGAGAGACCATTCCAGTGTCGGATTTGTATGAGGAACTTTAGTTCTGCA
CAGGCTTTGGCTAGGCATACCCGGACCCACACAGGTGAGAAGCCATTCCAGTGTCGCATCTGCATGCGGA
ATTTCTCCCAGGGAGGCAACCTCACTAGGCACCTGCGGACTCATACAGGGGAGAAACCTTTTCAGTGTAG
GATCTGCATGCGCAATTTTTCACAGCATCCAAATTTGACGCGTCACCTGAAAACCCACCTGAGAGGATCC
TAAAAGCTTGATGGGGGATCCTAGGAGCAGGTTTCCCCAATGACACAAAACGTGCAACTTGAAACTCCGC
CTGGTCTTTCCAGGTCTAGAGGGGTAACACTTTGTACTGCGTTTGGCTCCACGCTCGATCCACTGGCGAG
TGTTAGTAACAGCACTGTTGCTTCGTAGCGGAGCATGACGGCCGTGGGAACTCCTCCTTGGTAACAAGGA
CCCACGGGGCCAAAAGCCACGCCCACACGGGCCCGTCATGTGTGCAACCCCAGCACGGCGACTTTACTGC
GAAACCCACTTTAAAGTGACATTGAAACTGGTACCCACACACTGGTGACAGGCTAAGGATGCCCTTCAGG
TACCCCGAGGTAACACGCGACACTCGGGATCTGAGAAGGGGACTGGGGCTTCTATAAAAGCGCTCGGTTT
AAAAAGCTTCTATGCCTGAATAGGTGACCGGAGGTCGGCACCTTTCCTTTGCAATTACTGACCCTATGAA
TACACTGACTGTTTGACAATTAATCATCGGCATAGTATATCGGCATAGTATAATACGACTCACTATAGGA
GGGCCACCATGATTGAACAAGATGGATTGCACGCAGGTTCTCCGGCCGCTTGGGTGGAGAGGCTATTCGG
CTATGACTGGGCACAACAGACAATCGGCTGCTCTGATGCCGCCGTGTTCCGGCTGTCAGCGCAGGGGCGC
CCGGTTCTTTTTGTCAAGACCGACCTGTCCGGTGCCCTGAATGAACTGCAAGACGAGGCAGCGCGGCTAT
CGTGGCTGGCCACGACGGGCGTTCCTTGCGCAGCTGTGCTCGACGTTGTCACTGAAGCGGGAAGGGACTG
GCTGCTATTGGGCGAAGTGCCGGGGCAGGATCTCCTGTCATCTCACCTTGCTCCTGCCGAGAAAGTATCC
ATCATGGCTGATGCAATGCGGCGGCTGCATACGCTTGATCCGGCTACCTGCCCATTCGACCACCAAGCGA
AACATCGCATCGAGCGAGCACGTACTCGGATGGAAGCCGGTCTTGTCGATCAGGATGATCTGGACGAAGA
GCATCAGGGGCTCGCGCCAGCCGAACTGTTCGCCAGGCTCAAGGCGAGCATGCCCGACGGCGAGGATCTC
GTCGTGACACATGGCGATGCCTGCTTGCCGAATATCATGGTGGAAAATGGCCGCTTTTCTGGATTCATCG
ACTGTGGCCGGCTGGGTGTGGCGGACCGCTATCAGGACATAGCGTTGGCTACCCGTGATATTGCTGAAGA
GCTTGGCGGCGAATGGGCTGACCGCTTCCTCGTGCTTTACGGTATCGCCGCTCCCGATTCGCAGCGCATC
GCCTTCTATCGCCTTCTTGACGAGTTCTTCTGAGCGGGACTCTGGGGTTCGAAATGACCGACCAAGCGAA
TTCGCTAGGATTATCCCTAATACCTGCCACCCCACTCTTAATCAGTGGTGGAAGAACGGTCTCAGAACTG
TTTGTTTCAATTGGCCATTTAAGTTTAGTAGTAAAAGACTGGTTAATGATAACAATGCATCGTAAAACCT
TCAGAAGGAAAGGAGAATGTTTTGTGGACCACTTTGGTTTTCTTTTTTGCGTGTGGCAGTTTTAAGTTAT
TAGTTTTTAAAATCAGTACTTTTTAATGGAAACAACTTGACCAAAAATTTGTCACAGAATTTTGAGACCC
ATTAAAAAAGTTAAATGAGAAACCTGTGTGTTCCTTTGGTCAACACCGAGACATTTAGGTGAAAGACATC
TAATTCTGGTTTTACGAATCTGGAAACTTCTTGAAAATGTAATTCTTGAGTTAACACTTCTGGGTGGAGA
ATAGGGTTGTTTTCCCCCCACATAATTGGAAGGGGAAGGAATATCATTTAAAGCTATGGGAGGGTTGCTT
TGATTACAACACTGGAGAGAAATGCAGCATGTTGCTGATTGCCTGTCACTAAAACAGGCCAAAAACTGAG
TCCTTGGGTTGCATAGAAAGCTG
Features (pLannotate 1.2.2; 16 found; start..end, strand, type, name):
     51..242     +  promoter       SV40 promoter (fragment): SV40 enhancer and early promoter
    429..1562    +  promoter       mEF-1α promoter (fragment): strong constitutive promoter for mouse elongation factor EF-1α
   1607..1728    -  polyA_signal   SV40 poly(A) signal: SV40 polyadenylation signal
   1751..1822    -  CDS            large T antigen (fragment): large T antigen from SV40 (simian virus 40)
   1916..2504    +  rep_origin     ori: high-copy-number ColE1/pMB1/pBR322/pUC origin of replication
   2584..2887    +  enhancer       CMV enhancer: human cytomegalovirus immediate early enhancer
   2889..2988    +  promoter       CMV promoter (fragment): human cytomegalovirus (CMV) immediate early promoter
   4326..4346    +  CDS            FLAG (fragment): FLAG® epitope tag, followed by an enterokinase cleavage site
   4659..5203    +  CDS            Sce VMA intein 5' region (fragment): 5' region of the intein from the yeast Vma1 subunit of the vacuolar ATPase (Chong et al., 1998); Saccharomyces cerevisiae VMA1
   5397..5414    +  CDS            CCR5TC (fragment): zinc-finger domain from the CCR5-224 (+) zinc-finger nuclease that recognizes the left half-site target sequence in the human CCR5 gene (Perez et al., 2008; Gross et al., 2013)
   5469..5495    +  CDS            CCR5TC (fragment): zinc-finger domain from the CCR5-224 (+) zinc-finger nuclease that recognizes the left half-site target sequence in the human CCR5 gene (Perez et al., 2008; Gross et al., 2013)
   5836..6280    +  misc_feature   FMDV IRES: internal ribosome entry site (IRES) of the foot-and-mouth disease virus
   6313..6331    +  promoter       tac promoter (fragment): strong E. coli promoter; hybrid between the trp and lac UV5 promoters
   6351..6369    +  promoter       T7 promoter: promoter for bacteriophage T7 RNA polymerase
   6379..7173    +  CDS            NeoR/KanR: aminoglycoside phosphotransferase from Tn5; aph(3')-II (or nptII); confers resistance to neomycin, kanamycin, and G418 (Geneticin®)
   7220..7792    +  polyA_signal   EF-1α poly(A) signal: human EF-1α polyadenylation signal
