[The description below was written by a language model from this plasmid's Addgene catalogue record and pLannotate feature annotations shown in this document.]
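Description:
pVITRO1-SS-288 is a 7.8 kb mammalian expression plasmid built on InvivoGen's pVITRO1-neo-mcs backbone, a vector designed with two separate expression cassettes. It replicates in E. coli from a high-copy ColE1/pUC-type origin. A single Tn5 NeoR/KanR gene provides both kanamycin selection in bacteria and G418 selection in mammalian cells. This marker sits downstream of an FMDV IRES and short bacterial promoter elements (annotated as tac and T7 fragments), so in mammalian cells it can be translated from the same transcript as the upstream insert, while in bacteria it is driven by its own promoter. An EF-1α polyadenylation signal closes this unit.

The payload is a synthetic insert of about 1.5 kb named "N-Terminal Sensor 1 V2", carrying an N-terminal FLAG tag and a nuclear localization signal. The feature table detects the FLAG tag, then the 5' (N-terminal) portion of the Saccharomyces cerevisiae VMA1 intein, then short matches to zinc-finger domain sequence. This is consistent with a fusion of a split-intein half to a zinc-finger DNA-binding domain. The zinc-finger matches are only small fragments resembling a CCR5-targeting finger array, so the actual DNA target cannot be inferred from them. A CMV enhancer/promoter fragment lies well upstream of the insert, but the roughly 1.3 kb between them is unannotated, so the complete promoter driving the insert is not resolved by the table. The other cassette, with an SV40 enhancer fragment, a mouse EF-1α promoter and an SV40 poly(A) signal, has no annotated coding sequence and appears to be empty.

The stated purpose, "N Trans V2", and the associated work on DNA sense-and-respond protein modules suggest this is the N-terminal half of a trans-splicing sensor pair, but the record does not name its partner or output.
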