Addgene plasmid #68788: pVITRO1-SS-288
Purpose: N Trans V2
Depositing lab: James Collins. Depositing organization: Massachusetts Institute of Technology. Publication: DNA sense-and-respond protein modules for mammalian cells. Slomovic S, Collins JJ. Nat Methods. 2015 Sep 21. doi: 10.1038/nmeth.3585. PubMed 26389572.
Backbone
  Vector backbone: pVITRO1-NEO-MCS
  Backbone manufacturer: invivogen
  Backbone size w/o insert (bp): 6295
  Total vector size (bp): 7793
  Vector type: Mammalian Expression
  Selectable markers: Neomycin (select with G418)
Growth in bacteria
  Bacterial resistance: Kanamycin, 50 μg/mL
  Growth temperature: 37°C
  Growth strain: DH5alpha
  Copy number: High Copy
Gene/Insert
  Gene/Insert name: N-Terminal Sensor 1 V2
  Species: Synthetic
  Insert size (bp): 1494
  Tag / fusion protein: flag (N terminal on insert); NLS (N terminal on insert)
Terms and licenses: Academic/Nonprofit Terms; Industry Terms: Not Available to Industry
How to cite: pVITRO1-SS-288 was a gift from James Collins (Addgene plasmid # 68788 ; http://n2t.net/addgene:68788 ; RRID:Addgene_68788)
