>Addgene plasmid #68788 | pVITRO1-SS-288 | addgene partial sequence | sequence record 125104 | EBV-rev 5'-GTGGTTTGTCCAAACTCATC-3'
GCTAGCTGTACAGGATCCTTGATATCACCGGTTGCTTTGAATTAGCGGTGGTTTTCACAACACCTAAAAA
AGGGTTTAAAAGATACCTTTGAACCGCTAAGAAGCCCGAGAATTAGCTCCGCTCAAAACTCAAGGGGACA
AATTCCAAAAATGACTTCCAGCGCCAGGCTGGCCTGACTAGTCTCCACCCACCAAATGTGAACAAACTCC
AACGCCATTACATCCCCTCCCCCCGCCGCGACTAGCCGTGCTCAAAAGCCCGAGGTGACTATTGCGGCCG
ATAGGACCACGGGGTCACAGGAAGCAGCAGCCGGTGAGGGACCAGGCCCTCTTCCTTTGTGTGNNTGACT
CACCCGCCCGCTCCACCGGGCTGCCGCGTCCTCCATTTTGAGCTCCTTGCAACAGGGCCCGGGAGCGGCC
ATCTTTCCACGCACGCAACTGGTGCCGGACGGGATGGCCTCACCCTAGTTAGGGAGGCAGGGCAACGCGG
CGCCGCCAAGCCAGATCGTGCCGGGTGCTGGGGCCACATGGCCTCGGCACGCTAACCCCAGCCTGGTTGC
TTCGGGAAAAACCCCAGGCCTCGCCCCATCCAGGTGGCGTCGGACATGTGCTCCGAAGGCGGGCGGGCCC
CAGCCGCCACTCCTGTCCCTCCATTCCTCCCCAACCATGACCTCTCCGGGCTCCGGGCGAGCAAGCCCCG
CACCCTCCCTTTGTTAGCCCCTATTGCTGAACGGC
