>Addgene plasmid #68788 | pVITRO1-SS-288 | addgene partial sequence | sequence record 125105 | FMDV-IRES-R 5'-CTCCGCTACGAAGCAACAGT-3'
TGGATCGAGCGTGGAGCCAAACGCAGTACAAAGTGTTACCCCTCTAGACCTGGAAAGACCAGGCGGAGTT
TCAAGTTGCACGTTTTGTGTCATTGGGGAAACCTGCTCCTAGGATCCCCCATCAAGCTTTTAGGATCCTC
TCAGGTGGGTTTTCAGGTGACGCGTCAAATTTGGATGCTGTGAAAAATTGCGCATGCAGATCCTACACTG
AAAAGGTTTCTCCCCTGTATGAGTCCGCAGGTGCCTAGTGAGGTTGCCTCCCTGGGAGAAATTCCGCATG
CAGATGCGACACTGGAATGGCTTCTCACCTGTGTGGGTCCGGGTATGCCTAGCCAAAGCCTGTGCAGAAC
TAAAGTTCCTCATACAAATCCGACACTGGAATGGTCTCTCTCCATCTTTCTGCCGAAGATGTGTCTTCAG
GTGCCTGACAAGGGAAACGTCCTGGGAGAAGTTGCGCATGCAGATCCGGCACTGAAAGGGCTTTTCGCCA
GTATGGGTCCGCAGGTGTCTTTTCAAGTGGGCTGACTGGCTGAAGTTCCGCATGCAAATTCTACACTGGA
AGGGCTTCTCCCCTGTGTGAGTCCGTGTGTGCCGGGCAAGGTGGTTTGGAATGCTAAAATTCCTCATGCA
GATCCTGCACTGGAAGGGGCGCTCCCCGGGACGTGTTGATCCACCCCCAGAGCCACCCCCGCTTCCTCCC
CCGGACCCACCACCTGATCCTCCCCCAGAACCCCCGCCGATTGGGGCGTA
