>Addgene plasmid #68788 | pVITRO1-SS-288 | addgene partial sequence | sequence record 127517 | pVITRO-P25F 5'-CAAAGGTATTTTCTAAACCCGTTTC-3'
AAGCAATCCGGAGTATACATGGACTACAAGGACGACGATGACAAGCCCAAGAAAAAGCGCAAGGTCTCTA
GACCCGGGGAGCGCCCCTTCCAGTGTCGCATTTGCATGCGGAACTTTTCGGATAAAACTAAATTGAGAGT
TCATACCCGTACTCATACCGGTGAAAAACCGTTTCAGTGTCGGATCTGTATGCGAAATTTCTCCGTTAGA
CATAATTTGACTAGACATCTACGTACGCACACCGGCGAGAAGCCATTCCAATGCCGAATATGCATGCGCA
ACTTCAGTCAATCTACTTCTTTGCAAAGACACCTAAAAACCCACCTGAGAGGATTCGGCGGAGTGCTGGA
GAAGGGCTGCTTTGCCAAGGGTACCAATGTTTTAATGGCGGATGGGTCTATTGAATGTATTGAAAACATT
GAGGTTGGTAATAAGGTCATGGGTAAAGATGGCAGACCTCGTGAGGTAATTAAATTGCCCAGAGGAAGAG
AAACTATGTACAGCGTCGTGCAGAAAAGTCAGCACAGAGCCCACAAAAGTGACTCAAGTCGTGAAGTGCC
AGAATTACTCAAGTTTACGTGTAATGCGACCCATGAGTTGGTTGTTAGAACACCTCGTAGTGTCCGCCGT
TTGTCTCGTACCATTAAGGGTGTCGAATATTTTGAAGTTATTACTTTTGAGATGGGCCAAAAGAAAGCCC
CCGACGGTAGAATTGTTGAGCTTGTCAAGGAAGTTTCAAAGAGCTACCCAATATCTGAGGGGCCTGAGAG
AGCCAACGAATTAGTAGAATCCTATAGAAAGGCTTCAAATAAAGCTTATTTTGAGTGGACTATTGAGG
